>Addgene plasmid #162659 | pLJM1-zeo-2xStrep-ORF68 | addgene full sequence | sequence record 320802 | Addgene NGS Result
TATGCCAAGTACGCCCCCTATTGACGTCAATGACGGTAAATGGCCCGCCTGGCATTATGCCCAGTACATG
ACCTTATGGGACTTTCCTACTTGGCAGTACATCTACGTATTAGTCATCGCTATTACCATGGTGATGCGGT
TTTGGCAGTACATCAATGGGCGTGGATAGCGGTTTGACTCACGGGGATTTCCAAGTCTCCACCCCATTGA
CGTCAATGGGAGTTTGTTTTGGCACCAAAATCAACGGGACTTTCCAAAATGTCGTAACAACTCCGCCCCA
TTGACGCAAATGGGCGGTAGGCGTGTACGGTGGGAGGTCTATATAAGCAGAGCTGGTTTAGTGAACCGTC
AGATCCGCTAGCGCTACCGGATGTGGAGCCACCCCCAGTTCGAGAAGGGCGGCGGCAGCGGCGGCGGCAG
CGGCGGCGGCAGCTGGAGCCACCCCCAGTTCGAGAAGGGGGCGGCCATGTTTGTTCCCTGGCAACTCGGT
ACAATTACCCGTCACCGAGATGAGCTCCAAAAACTACTGGCAGCCTCCCTGCTCCCGGAGCACCCGGAGG
AGAGCCTCGGTAACCCCATAATGACACAGATTCACCAGTCGCTCCAACCATCTTCCCCCTGCAGGGTCTG
TCAGCTCCTATTTTCTCTGGTCCGCGATTCGTCCACCCCCATGGGTTTCTTCGAGGACTATGCCTGCCTC
TGCTTCTTCTGTCTATACGCCCCACACTGCTGGACCTCGACCATGGCGGCAGCGGCAGACCTGTGCGAGA
TCATGCATCTGCACTTTCCAGAAGAGGAGGCGACATACGGGCTATTCGGACCGGGTCGCCTTATGGGTAT
CGACTTGCAGCTGCACTTCTTTGTTCAAAAGTGCTTTAAGACCACCGCCGCCGAAAAAATACTGGGAATA
TCCAACCTGCAATTTTTAAAATCAGAATTCATCCGGGGCATGCTCACAGGCACCATCACCTGCAACTTCT
GCTTCAAAACGTCCTGGCCCAGGACAGACAAGGAGGAGGCCACCGGCCCCACCCCATGCTGCCAGATTAC
AGACACCACCACCGCACCCGCGAGCGGCATACCGGAACTAGCCCGGGCCACATTCTGCGGCGCAAGTCGC
CCCACAAAGCCCAGCCTACTTCCCGCGCTAATAGATATCTGGTCCACGAGCTCAGAGCTCCTTGACGAGC
CGCGCCCTCGACTGATCGCAAGCGACATGAGTGAACTCAAATCCGTGGTCGCATCCCACGATCCGTTCTT
CTCTCCCCCGCTTCAGGCAGACACCTCCCAGGGTCCATGTCTAATGCACCCAACCCTGGGGCTACGATAC
AAAAACGGGACTGCATCCGTCTGCCTCCTCTGCGAGTGCCTTGCGGCACACCCAGAGGCACCCAAGGCGC
TGCAGACCCTTCAGTGCGAGGTAATGGGCCATATAGAAAACAACGTAAAGCTGGTAGACAGAATTGCCTT
TGTGTTGGACAACCCATTCGCCATGCCATATGTCTCAGATCCGCTACTTAGAGAGCTGATCCGGGGCTGT
ACCCCACAGGAAATTCACAAGCACCTGTTCTGCGACCCGCTGTGCGCCCTCAATGCTAAGGTGGTGTCAG
AGGACGTACTATTCCGCCTGCCCAGGGAGCAGGAGTATAAAAAGCTCAGGGCATCCGCGGCCGCCGGACA
GCTCCTCGATGCCAACACCCTGTTCGACTGCGAGGTCGTGCAGACTTTGGTCTTTCTCTTTAAGGGTCTC
CAAAACGCCAGGGTGGGGAAAACCACCTCACTAGACATTATTCGGGAGCTAACCGCACAACTAAAAAGAC
ACCGCCTAGACCTGGCCCACCCCTCACAGACGTCACACTTGTACGCTTAAAATTCTCGACCTCGAGACAA
ATGGCAGTATTCATCCACAATTTTAAAAGAAAAGGGGGGATTGGGGGGTACAGTGCAGGGGAAAGAATAG
TAGACATAATAGCAACAGACATACAAACTAAAGAATTACAAAAACAAATTACAAAAATTCAAAATTTTCG
GGTTTATTACAGGGACAGCAGAGATCCACTTTGGCCGCGGCTCGAGGGGGTTGGGGTTGCGCCTTTTCCA
AGGCAGCCCTGGGTTTGCGCAGGGACGCGGCTGCTCTGGGCGTGGTTCCGGGAAACGCAGCGGCGCCGAC
CCTGGGTCTCGCACATTCTTCACGTCCGTTCGCAGCGTCACCCGGATCTTCGCCGCTACCCTTGTGGGCC
CCCCGGCGACGCTTCCTGCTCCGCCCCTAAGTCGGGAAGGTTCCTTGCGGTTCGCGGCGTGCCGGACGTG
ACAAACGGAAGCCGCACGTCTCACTAGTACCCTCGCAGACGGACAGCGCCAGGGAGCAATGGCAGCGCGC
CGACCGCGATGGGCTGTGGCCAATAGCGGCTGCTCAGCAGGGCGCGCCGAGAGCAGCGGCCGGGAAGGGG
CGGTGCGGGAGGCGGGGTGTGGGGCGGTAGTGTGGGCCCTGTTCCTGCCCGCGCGGTGTTCCGCATTCTG
CAAGCCTCCGGAGCGCACGTCGGCAGTCGGCTCCCTCGTTGACCGAATCACCGACCTCTCTCCCCAGGGG
GATCCATGGCCAAGTTGACCAGTGCCGTTCCGGTGCTCACCGCGCGCGACGTCGCCGGAGCGGTCGAGTT
CTGGACCGACCGGCTCGGGTTCTCCCGGGACTTCGTGGAGGACGACTTCGCCGGTGTGGTCCGGGACGAC
GTGACCCTGTTCATCAGCGCGGTCCAGGACCAGGTGGTGCCGGACAACACCCTGGCCTGGGTGTGGGTGC
GCGGCCTGGACGAGCTGTACGCCGAGTGGTCGGAGGTCGTGTCCACGAACTTCCGGGACGCCTCCGGGCC
GGCCATGACCGAGATCGGCGAGCAGCCGTGGGGGCGGGAGTTCGCCCTGCGCGACCCGGCCGGCAACTGC
GTGCACTTCGTGGCCGAGGAGCAGGACTGAGGTACCTTTAAGACCAATGACTTACAAGGCAGCTGTAGAT
CTTAGCCACTTTTTAAAAGAAAAGGGGGGACTGGAAGGGCTAATTCACTCCCAACGAAGACAAGATCTGC
TTTTTGCTTGTACTGGGTCTCTCTGGTTAGACCAGATCTGAGCCTGGGAGCTCTCTGGCTAACTAGGGAA
CCCACTGCTTAAGCCTCAATAAAGCTTGCCTTGAGTGCTTCAAGTAGTGTGTGCCCGTCTGTTGTGTGAC
TCTGGTAACTAGAGATCCCTCAGACCCTTTTAGTCAGTGTGGAAAATCTCTAGCAGTAGTAGTTCATGTC
ATCTTATTATTCAGTATTTATAACTTGCAAAGAAATGAATATCAGAGAGTGAGAGGAACTTGTTTATTGC
AGCTTATAATGGTTACAAATAAAGCAATAGCATCACAAATTTCACAAATAAAGCATTTTTTTCACTGCAT
TCTAGTTGTGGTTTGTCCAAACTCATCAATGTATCTTATCATGTCTGGCTCTAGCTATCCCGCCCCTAAC
TCCGCCCATCCCGCCCCTAACTCCGCCCAGTTCCGCCCATTCTCCGCCCCATGGCTGACTAATTTTTTTT
ATTTATGCAGAGGCCGAGGCCGCCTCGGCCTCTGAGCTATTCCAGAAGTAGTGAGGAGGCTTTTTTGGAG
GCCTAGGGACGTACCCAATTCGCCCTATAGTGAGTCGTATTACGCGCGCTCACTGGCCGTCGTTTTACAA
CGTCGTGACTGGGAAAACCCTGGCGTTACCCAACTTAATCGCCTTGCAGCACATCCCCCTTTCGCCAGCT
GGCGTAATAGCGAAGAGGCCCGCACCGATCGCCCTTCCCAACAGTTGCGCAGCCTGAATGGCGAATGGG
[124 nt withheld, positions 3850-3973]
C
[91 nt withheld, positions 3975-4065]
A
[49 nt withheld, positions 4067-4115]
CCTTTGACGTTGGAGTCCACGTTCTTT
[37 nt withheld, positions 4143-4179]
ACCCTATCTCGGTCTATTCTTTTGATTTATAAGGGATTTTGCCGATTTCGGCCTATTGGTTAAAAAATGA
GCTGATTTAACAAAAATTTAACGCGAATTTTAACAAAATATTAACGCTTACAATTTAGGTGGCACTTTTC
GGGGAAATGTGCGCGGAACCCCTATTTGTTTATTTTTCTAAATACATTCAAATATGTATCCGCTCATGAG
ACAATAACCCTGATAAATGCTTCAATAATATTGAAAAAGGAAGAGTATGAGTATTCAACATTTCCGTGTC
GCCCTTATTCCCTTTTTTGCGGCATTTTGCCTTCCTGTTTTTGCTCACCCAGAAACGCTGGTGAAAGTAA
AAGATGCTGAAGATCAGTTGGGTGCACGAGTGGGTTACATCGAACTGGATCTCAACAGCGGTAAGATCCT
TGAGAGTTTTCGCCCCGAAGAACGTTTTCCAATGATGAGCACTTTTAAAGTTCTGCTATGTGGCGCGGTA
TTATCCCGTATTGACGCCGGGCAAGAGCAACTCGGTCGCCGCATACACTATTCTCAGAATGACTTGGTTG
AGTACTCACCAGTCACAGAAAAGCATCTTACGGATGGCATGACAGTAAGAGAATTATGCAGTGCTGCCAT
AACCATGAGTGATAACACTGCGGCCAACTTACTTCTGACAACGATCGGAGGACCGAAGGAGCTAACCGCT
TTTTTGCACAACATGGGGGATCATGTAACTCGCCTTGATCGTTGGGAACCGGAGCTGAATGAAGCCATAC
CAAACGACGAGCGTGACACCACGATGCCTGTAGCAATGGCAACAACGTTGCGCAAACTATTAACTGGCGA
ACTACTTACTCTAGCTTCCCGGCAACAATTAATAGACTGGATGGAGGCGGATAAAGTTGCAGGACCACTT
CTGCGCTCGGCCCTTCCGGCTGGCTGGTTTATTGCTGATAAATCTGGAGCCGGTGAGCGTGGGTCTCGCG
GTATCATTGCAGCACTGGGGCCAGATGGTAAGCCCTCCCGTATCGTAGTTATCTACACGACGGGGAGTCA
GGCAACTATGGATGAACGAAATAGACAGATCGCTGAGATAGGTGCCTCACTGATTAAGCATTGGTAACTG
TCAGACCAAGTTTACTCATATATACTTTAGATTGATTTAAAACTTCATTTTTAATTTAAAAGGATCTAGG
TGAAGATCCTTTTTGATAATCTCATGACCAAAATCCCTTAACGTGAGTTTTCGTTCCACTGAGCGTCAGA
CCCCGTAGAAAAGATCAAAGGATCTTCTTGAGATCCTTTTTTTCTGCGCGTAATCTGCTGCTTGCAAACA
AAAAAACCACCGCTACCAGCGGTGGTTTGTTTGCCGGATCAAGAGCTACCAACTCTTTTTCCGAAGGTAA
CTGGCTTCAGCAGAGCGCAGATACCAAATACTGTTCTTCTAGTGTAGCCGTAGTTAGGCCACCACTTCAA
GAACTCTGTAGCACCGCCTACATACCTCGCTCTGCTAATCCTGTTACCAGTGGCTGCTGCCAGTGGCGAT
AAGTCGTGTCTTACCGGGTTGGACTCAAGACGATAGTTACCGGATAAGGCGCAGCGGTCGGGCTGAACGG
GGGGTTCGTGCACACAGCCCAGCTTGGAGCGAACGACCTACACCGAACTGAGATACCTACAGCGTGAGCT
ATGAGAAAGCGCCACGCTTCCCGAAGGGAGAAAGGCGGACAGGTATCCGGTAAGCGGCAGGGTCGGAACA
GGAGAGCGCACGAGGGAGCTTCCAGGGGGAAACGCCTGGTATCTTTATAGTCCTGTCGGGTTTCGCCACC
TCTGACTTGAGCGTCGATTTTTGTGATGCTCGTCAGGGGGGCGGAGCCTATGGAAAAACGCCAGCAACGC
GGCCTTTTTACGGTTCCTGGCCTTTTGCTGGCCTTTTGCTCACATGTTCTTTCCTGCGTTATCCCCTGAT
TCTGTGGATAACCGTATTACCGCCTTTGAGTGAGCTGATACCGCTCGCCGCAGCCGAACGACCGAGCGCA
GCGAGTCAGTGAGCGAGGAAGCGGAAGAGCGCCCAATACGCAAACCGCCTCTCCCCGCGCGTTGGCCGAT
TCATTAATGCAGCTGGCACGACAGGTTTCCCGACTGGAAAGCGGGCAGTGAGCGCAACGCAATTAATGTG
AGTTAGCTCACTCATTAGGCACCCCAGGCTTTACACTTTATGCTTCCGGCTCGTATGTTGTGTGGAATTG
TGAGCGGATAACAATTTCACACAGGAAACAGCTATGACCATGATTACGCCAAGCGCGCAATTAACCCTCA
CTAAAGGGAACAAAAGCTGGAGCTGCAAGCTTAATGTAGTCTTATGCAATACTCTTGTAGTCTTGCAACA
TGGTAACGATGAGTTAGCAACATGCCTTACAAGGAGAGAAAAAGCACCGTGCATGCCGATTGGTGGAAGT
AAGGTGGTACGATCGTGCCTTATTAGGAAGGCAACAGACGGGTCTGACATGGATTGGACGAACCACTGAA
TTGCCGCATTGCAGAGATATTGTATTTAAGTGCCTAGCTCGATACATAAACGGGTCTCTCTGGTTAGACC
AGATCTGAGCCTGGGAGCTCTCTGGCTAACTAGGGAACCCACTGCTTAAGCCTCAATAAAGCTTGCCTTG
AGTGCTTCAAGTAGTGTGTGCCCGTCTGTTGTGTGACTCTGGTAACTAGAGATCCCTCAGACCCTTTTAG
TCAGTGTGGAAAATCTCTAGCAGTGGCGCCCGAACAGGGACTTGAAAGCGAAAGGGAAACCAGAGGAGCT
CTCTCGACGCAGGACTCGGCTTGCTGAAGCGCGCACGGCAAGAGGCGAGGGGCGGCGACTGGTGAGTACG
CCAAAAATTTTGACTAGCGGAGGCTAGAAGGAGAGAGATGGGTGCGAGAGCGTCAGTATTAAGCGGGGGA
GAATTAGATCGCGATGGGAAAAAATTCGGTTAAGGCCAGGGGGAAAGAAAAAATATAAATTAAAACATAT
AGTATGGGCAAGCAGGGAGCTAGAACGATTCGCAGTTAATCCTGGCCTGTTAGAAACATCAGAAGGCTGT
AGACAAATACTGGGACAGCTACAACCATCCCTTCAGACAGGATCAGAAGAACTTAGATCATTATATAATA
CAGTAGCAACCCTCTATTGTGTGCATCAAAGGATAGAGATAAAAGACACCAAGGAAGCTTTAGACAAGAT
AGAGGAAGAGCAAAACAAAAGTAAGACCACCGCACAGCAAGCGGCCGCTGATCTTCAGACCTGGAGGAGG
AGATATGAGGGACAATTGGAGAAGTGAATTATATAAATATAAAGTAGTAAAAATTGAACCATTAGGAGTA
GCACCCACCAAGGCAAAGAGAAGAGTGGTGCAGAGAGAAAAAAGAGCAGTGGGAATAGGAGCTTTGTTCC
TTGGGTTCTTGGGAGCAGCAGGAAGCACTATGGGCGCAGCGTCAATGACGCTGACGGTACAGGCCAGACA
ATTATTGTCTGGTATAGTGCAGCAGCAGAACAATTTGCTGAGGGCTATTGAGGCGCAACAGCATCTGTTG
CAACTCACAGTCTGGGGCATCAAGCAGCTCCAGGCAAGAATCCTGGCTGTGGAAAGATACCTAAAGGATC
AACAGCTCCTGGGGATTTGGGGTTGCTCTGGAAAACTCATTTGCACCACTGCTGTGCCTTGGAATGCTAG
TTGGAGTAATAAATCTCTGGAACAGATTTGGAATCACACGACCTGGATGGAGTGGGACAGAGAAATTAAC
AATTACACAAGCTTAATACACTCCTTAATTGAAGAATCGCAAAACCAGCAAGAAAAGAATGAACAAGAAT
TATTGGAATTAGATAAATGGGCAAGTTTGTGGAATTGGTTTAACATAACAAATTGGCTGTGGTATATAAA
ATTATTCATAATGATAGTAGGAGGCTTGGTAGGTTTAAGAATAGTTTTTGCTGTACTTTCTATAGTGAAT
AGAGTTAGGCAGGGATATTCACCATTATCGTTTCAGACCCACCTCCCAACCCCGAGGGGACCCGACAGGC
CCGAAGGAATAGAAGAAGAAGGTGGAGAGAGAGACAGAGACAGATCCATTCGATTAGTGAACGGATCTCG
ACGGTATCGATCACGAGACTAGCCTCGAGCGGCCGCCCCCTTCACCGAGGGCCTATTTCCCATGATTCCT
TCATATTTGCATATACGATACAAGGCTGTTAGAGAGATAATTGGAATTAATTTGACTGTAAACACAAAGA
TATTAGTACAAAATACGTGACGTAGAAAGTAATAATTTCTTGGGTAGTTTGCAGTTTTAAAATTATGTTT
TAAAATGGACTATCA
Features (pLannotate 1.2.2; 29 found; start..end, strand, type, name):
    131..334     +  promoter       CMV promoter: human cytomegalovirus (CMV) immediate early promoter
    373..396     +  CDS            Twin-Strep-tag (fragment): two Strep-Tag®II moieties connected by a linker for enhanced binding to Strep-Tactin®, an engineered form of streptavidin (Schmidt et al., 2013)
    467..1867    +  CDS            ORF68: UL32_HHV8P - Protein inferred from homology: Swiss-Prot protein existence level 3. Plays a role in efficient localization of neo-synthesized capsids to nuclear replication compartments, thereby controlling cleavage and packaging of virus genomic DNA. From Human herpesvirus 8 type P (isolate GK18) (HHV-8) (Kaposi's sarcoma-associated herpesvirus).
   1911..2028    +  misc_feature   cPPT/CTS: central polypurine tract and central termination sequence of HIV-1
   2077..2587    +  promoter       hPGK promoter: human phosphoglycerate kinase 1 promoter
   2596..2970    +  CDS            BleoR: antibiotic-binding protein; Sh ble from Streptoalloteichus hindustanus; confers resistance to bleomycin, phleomycin, and Zeocin™
   2963..3040    +  CDS            nef (fragment): NEF_HV1Z2 - Experimental evidence at protein level: Swiss-Prot protein existence level 1. Extracellular Nef protein targets CD4(+) T-lymphocytes for apoptosis by interacting with CXCR4 surface receptors. From Human immunodeficiency virus type 1 group M subtype D (isolate Z2/CDC-Z34) (HIV-1).
   3042..3275    +  LTR            3' LTR (ΔU3): self-inactivating 3' long terminal repeat (LTR) from HIV-1
   3347..3468    +  polyA_signal   SV40 poly(A) signal: SV40 polyadenylation signal
   3508..3643    +  rep_origin     SV40 ori: SV40 origin of replication
   3664..3682    -  promoter       T7 promoter: promoter for bacteriophage T7 RNA polymerase
   3690..3845    +  CDS            lacZα (fragment): LacZα fragment of β-galactosidase; lacZ fragment
   3850..4278    +  rep_origin     f1 ori (sequence partly withheld): f1 bacteriophage origin of replication; arrow indicates direction of (+) strand synthesis
   4331..4435    +  promoter       AmpR promoter: bla
   4436..5296    +  CDS            AmpR: β-lactamase; bla; confers resistance to ampicillin, carbenicillin, and related antibiotics
   5467..6055    +  rep_origin     ori: high-copy-number ColE1/pMB1/pBR322/pUC origin of replication
   6238..6330    +  CDS            lacI (fragment): lac repressor; lacI; The lac repressor binds to the lac operator to inhibit transcription in E. coli. This inhibition can be relieved by adding lactose or isopropyl-β-D-thiogalactopyranoside (IPTG).
   6343..6364    +  protein_bind   CAP binding site: CAP binding activates transcription in the presence of cAMP. E. coli catabolite activator protein
   6379..6409    +  promoter       lac promoter: promoter for the E. coli lac operon
   6417..6433    +  protein_bind   lac operator: The lac repressor binds to the lac operator to inhibit transcription in E. coli. This inhibition can be relieved by adding lactose or isopropyl-β-D-thiogalactopyranoside (IPTG). lac repressor encoded by lacI
   6478..6496    +  promoter       T3 promoter: promoter for bacteriophage T3 RNA polymerase
   6524..6750    +  promoter       RSV promoter: Rous sarcoma virus enhancer/promoter
   6751..6931    +  LTR            5' LTR (truncated): truncated 5' long terminal repeat (LTR) from HIV-1
   6978..7103    +  misc_feature   HIV-1 Ψ: packaging signal of human immunodeficiency virus type 1
   7087..7450    +  CDS            HIV-1 gag (fragment): gag protein from human immunodeficiency virus 1; gag
   7596..7829    +  misc_feature   RRE: The Rev response element (RRE) of HIV-1 allows for Rev-dependent mRNA export from the nucleus to the cytoplasm.
   8206..8306    +  CDS            Rev (fragment): human immunodeficiency virus 1 (HIV-1) Rev protein; rev; enhances nuclear export of unspliced and incompletely spliced viral mRNAs
   8356..5       +  promoter       U6 promoter (fragment) (across the origin): RNA polymerase III promoter for human U6 snRNA
   8530..130     +  enhancer       CMV enhancer (fragment) (across the origin): human cytomegalovirus immediate early enhancer; contains an 18-bp deletion relative to the standard CMV enhancer
