[The description below was written by a language model from this plasmid's Addgene catalogue record and pLannotate feature annotations shown in this document.]
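Description:
pLJM1-zeo-2xStrep-ORF68 is an 8.5 kb lentiviral transfer plasmid built on the pLJM1 backbone for stable expression of an N-terminally 2xStrep-tagged ORF68 protein from Kaposi's sarcoma-associated herpesvirus (KSHV/HHV-8) in mammalian cells. It is propagated in E. coli through a high-copy ColE1/pUC-type origin with ampicillin resistance (AmpR). The backbone also carries an f1 origin, an SV40 origin and leftover lac and T7/T3 cloning-vector elements that play no role in the payload.

The viral portion has a third-generation, self-inactivating layout. An RSV promoter fused to a truncated HIV-1 5' LTR drives synthesis of the genomic RNA in packaging cells. It is followed by the Ψ packaging signal with a partial gag sequence and by the Rev response element for Rev-dependent nuclear export, and the cassette ends in a ΔU3 3' LTR that inactivates LTR promoter activity after integration, with an SV40 polyadenylation signal downstream. Between the LTRs, the CMV enhancer/promoter drives the tagged ORF68 open reading frame; the annotation detects only a fragment matching the Twin-Strep-tag upstream of the roughly 1.4 kb ORF68 coding sequence. A cPPT/CTS element, which aids nuclear import of the viral genome, sits downstream of ORF68. It precedes a human PGK promoter driving BleoR, so transduced cells can be selected with Zeocin. A residual U6 promoter fragment lies just upstream of the CMV enhancer.

ORF68 is annotated as a UL32 homologue involved in cleavage and packaging of viral genomic DNA. The construct therefore suits making cell lines that stably express the protein and using the Strep tag for Strep-Tactin-based affinity capture or detection in studies of herpesviral genome packaging.
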