Addgene plasmid #162659: pLJM1-zeo-2xStrep-ORF68
Purpose: Lentiviral vector for stable expression of N-terminal 2xStrep-tagged ORF68 in mammalian cells
Depositing lab: Britt Glaunsinger. Depositing organization: University of California, Berkeley. Publication: A pentameric protein ring with novel architecture is required for herpesviral packaging. Didychuk AL, Gates SN, Gardner MR, Strong LM, Martin A, Glaunsinger BA. Elife. 2021 Feb 8;10. pii: 62261. doi: 10.7554/eLife.62261. PubMed 33554858.
Backbone
  Vector backbone: pLJM1
  Backbone size w/o insert (bp): 7034
  Total vector size (bp): 8534
  Vector type: Mammalian Expression, Lentiviral
  Selectable markers: Zeocin
Growth in bacteria
  Bacterial resistance: Ampicillin, 100 μg/mL
  Growth temperature: 37°C
  Growth strain: NEB Stable
  Copy number: High Copy
Gene/Insert
  Gene/Insert name: ORF68
  Species: KSHV (HHV-8)
  Insert size (bp): 1500
  Promoter: CMV
  Tag / fusion protein: N-terminal 2xStrep-Tag II (N terminal on insert)
  Cloning method: Ligation Independent Cloning
  Sequencing primers: 5′ CGCAAATGGGCGGTAGGCGTG; 3′ ggatctctgctgtccctgtaataaacc
Terms and licenses: Academic/Nonprofit Terms; Industry Terms: Not Available to Industry
How to cite: pLJM1-zeo-2xStrep-ORF68 was a gift from Britt Glaunsinger (Addgene plasmid # 162659 ; http://n2t.net/addgene:162659 ; RRID:Addgene_162659)
